Addgene plasmid #169161: pK27Sumo_His-SUMO-nsp10-nsp14 fusion (SARS-CoV-2)
Purpose: To express nsp10-nsp14 fusion protein in E. coli
Depositing lab: John Diffley. Depositing organization: Francis Crick Institute. Publication: Identifying SARS-CoV-2 antiviral compounds by screening for small molecule inhibitors of nsp14/nsp10 exoribonuclease. Canal B, McClure AW, Curran JF, Wu M, Ulferts R, Weissmann F, Zeng J, Bertolin AP, Milligan JC, Basu S, Drury LS, Deegan TD, Fujisawa R, Roberts EL, Basier C, Labib K, Beale R, Howell M, Diffley JFX. Biochem J. 2021 Jul 16;478(13):2445-2464. doi: 10.1042/BCJ20210198. PubMed 34198326.
Backbone
  Vector backbone: pK27SUMO
  Total vector size (bp): 6307
  Vector type: Bacterial Expression
Growth in bacteria
  Bacterial resistance: Kanamycin, 50 μg/mL
  Growth temperature: 37°C
  Growth strain: DH5alpha
  Growth instructions: T5 promoter inducible with IPTG
  Copy number: Unknown
Gene/Insert
  Gene/Insert name: 14His-SUMO-nsp10-GGSGGS-nsp14 (alt names: nsp10-14 fusion protein; SARS-CoV-2 nsp14/nsp10 exonuclease/methyltransferase)
  Species: Synthetic; SARS-CoV-2
  Mutation: Codon optimised for E. coli
  Entrez Gene: ORF1ab (a.k.a. GU280_gp01)
  Promoter: T5
  Tag / fusion protein: 14His-SUMO (N terminal on backbone); Fusion protein of SARS-CoV-2 nsp10 and nsp14 connected with a GGSGGS linker
  Cloning method: Gibson Cloning
  Sequencing primers: 5′ CAAGCTGATCAGACCCCTGA; 3′ CCAGATGGAGTTCTGAGGTC
Terms and licenses: Academic/Nonprofit Terms; Industry Terms: Not Available to Industry
How to cite: pK27Sumo_His-SUMO-nsp10-nsp14 fusion (SARS-CoV-2) was a gift from John Diffley (Addgene plasmid # 169161 ; http://n2t.net/addgene:169161 ; RRID:Addgene_169161)
