[The description below was written by a language model from this plasmid's Addgene catalogue record and pLannotate feature annotations shown in this document.]
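Description:
pK27Sumo_His-SUMO-nsp10-nsp14 fusion (SARS-CoV-2) is a bacterial expression plasmid of about 6.3 kb, built on the pK27SUMO backbone, for producing a fused form of the SARS-CoV-2 nsp14/nsp10 exoribonuclease/methyltransferase in E. coli. It replicates from a ColE1/pMB1-type origin, with a pBR322 bom region and only a small remnant of rop nearby; the catalogue lists copy number as unknown. Selection is by kanamycin through an aph(3')-Ia KanR gene. A short chloramphenicol acetyltransferase fragment and a tet promoter fragment are also annotated, but these appear to be non-functional backbone remnants.

Expression is driven by a bacteriophage T5 promoter, which is read by the host RNA polymerase. The promoter is controlled by lac operator sequences and repressed by plasmid-encoded LacI expressed from the strengthened lacIq promoter, so transcription is induced with IPTG. The open reading frame encodes an N-terminal 14-histidine tag and a yeast SMT3-derived SUMO domain, followed by nsp10, a flexible GGSGGS linker and nsp14, all codon-optimised for E. coli and assembled by Gibson cloning. A lambda t0 terminator follows the coding region, and an rrnB T1 terminator lies further downstream. The automated annotation labels the nsp14 segment with a generic ORF1ab polyprotein description that mentions the 2'-O-methyltransferase, but its position and the catalogue entry identify it as nsp14.

The His tag allows metal-affinity purification, and the SUMO module is a cleavable tag that can be removed by a SUMO protease. Tethering nsp10 to nsp14 keeps this activating cofactor linked to the exonuclease in a single polypeptide. The associated work used nsp14/nsp10 exoribonuclease to screen for small-molecule inhibitors as candidate antivirals.
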