Features (pLannotate 1.2.2; 16 found; start..end, strand, type, name):
   1043..1120    -  promoter       lacIq promoter: lacI (mutant); In the lacIq allele, a single base change in the promoter boosts expression of the lacI gene about 10-fold.
   1169..1210    +  CDS            rop (fragment): Rop protein, which maintains plasmids at low copy number; rop
   1312..1452    +  misc_feature   bom: basis of mobility region from pBR322
   1638..2226    -  rep_origin     ori: high-copy-number ColE1/pMB1/pBR322/pUC origin of replication
   2359..2403    +  promoter       T5 promoter: bacteriophage T5 promoter for E. coli RNA polymerase, with embedded lac operator
   2411..2427    +  protein_bind   lac operator: The lac repressor binds to the lac operator to inhibit transcription in E. coli. This inhibition can be relieved by adding lactose or isopropyl-β-D-thiogalactopyranoside (IPTG). lac repressor encoded by lacI
   2542..2831    +  CDS            SUMO (fragment): cleavable ubiquitin-like protein tag; S. cerevisiae SMT3 (truncated)
   2833..3249    +  CDS            R1A_SARS2 (fragment) (sequence withheld): Experimental evidence at protein level: Swiss-Prot protein existence level 1. [Non-structural protein 10]: Plays a pivotal role in viral transcription by stimulating both nsp14 3'-5' exoribonuclease and nsp16 2'-O-methyltransferase activities. Therefore plays an essential role in viral mRNAs cap methylation. From Severe acute respiratory syndrome coronavirus 2 (2019-nCoV) (SARS-CoV-2).
   3268..4848    +  CDS            rep (fragment): R1AB_SARS2 - Experimental evidence at protein level: Swiss-Prot protein existence level 1. [2'-O-methyltransferase]: Methyltransferase that mediates mRNA cap 2'-O-ribose methylation to the 5'-cap structure of viral mRNAs. N7-methyl guanosine cap is a prerequisite for binding of nsp16. Therefore plays an essential role in viral mRNAs cap methylation which is essential to evade immune system. From Severe acute respiratory syndrome coronavirus 2 (2019-nCoV) (SARS-CoV-2).
   4898..4992    +  terminator     lambda t0 terminator: transcription terminator from phage lambda
   5051..5866    +  CDS            KanR: aminoglycoside phosphotransferase; aph(3')-Ia; confers resistance to kanamycin in bacteria or G418 (Geneticin®) in eukaryotes
   5876..6020    +  CDS            CmR (fragment): chloramphenicol acetyltransferase; cat; confers resistance to chloramphenicol
   6085..6171    +  terminator     rrnB T1 terminator: Escherichia coli rrnB; transcription terminator T1 from the E. coli rrnB gene
   6194..6211    -  promoter       tet promoter (fragment): E. coli promoter for tetracycline efflux protein gene
   6230..6251    -  protein_bind   CAP binding site: CAP binding activates transcription in the presence of cAMP. E. coli catabolite activator protein
   6264..1042    -  CDS            lacI (across the origin): lac repressor; lacI; The lac repressor binds to the lac operator to inhibit transcription in E. coli. This inhibition can be relieved by adding lactose or isopropyl-β-D-thiogalactopyranoside (IPTG).
>Addgene plasmid #169161 | pK27Sumo_His-SUMO-nsp10-nsp14 fusion (SARS-CoV-2) | addgene full sequence | sequence record 333990 | Addgene NGS Result
GCATTAATGAATCGGCCAACGCGCGGGGAGAGGCGGTTTGCGTATTGGGGGCCAGGGTGGTTTTTCTTTT
CACCAGTGAGACGGGCAACAGCTGATTGCCCTTCACCGCCTGGCCCTGAGAGAGTTGCAGCAAGCGGTCC
ACGCTGGTTTGCCCCAGCAGGCGAAAATCCTGTTTGATGGTGGTTAACGGCGGGATATAACATGAGCTGT
CTTCGGTATCGTCGTATCCCACTACCGAGATATCCGCACCAACGCGCAGCCCGGACTCGGTAATGGCGCG
CATTGCGCCCAGCGCCATCTGATCGTTGGCAACCAGCATCGCAGTGGGAACGATGCCCTCATTCAGCATT
TGCATGGTTTGTTGAAAACCGGACATGGCACTCCAGTCGCCTTCCCGTTCCGCTATCGGCTGAATTTGAT
TGCGAGTGAGATATTTATGCCAGCCAGCCAGACGCAGACGCGCCGAGACAGAACTTAATGGGCCCGCTAA
CAGCGCGATTTGCTGGTGACCCAATGCGACCAGATGCTCCACGCCCAGTCGCGTACCGTCTTCATGGGAG
AAAATAATACTGTTGATGGGTGTCTGGTCAGAGACATCAAGAAATAACGCCGGAACATTAGTGCAGGCAG
CTTCCACAGCAATGGCATCCTGGTCATCCAGCGGATAGTTAATGATCAGCCCACTGACGCGTTGCGCGAG
AAGATTGTGCACCGCCGCTTTACAGGCTTCGACGCCGCTTCGTTCTACCATCGACACCACCACGCTGGCA
CCCAGTTGATCGGCGCGAGATTTAATCGCCGCGACAATTTGCGACGGCGCGTGCAGGGCCAGACTGGAGG
TGGCAACGCCAATCAGCAACGACTGTTTGCCCGCCAGTTGTTGTGCCACGCGGTTGGGAATGTAATTCAG
CTCCGCCATCGCCGCTTCCACTTTTTCCCGCGTTTTCGCAGAAACGTGGCTGGCCTGGTTCACCACGCGG
GAAACGGTCTGATAAGAGACACCGGCATACTCTGCGACATCGTATAACGTTACTGGTTTCACATTCACCA
CCCTGAATTGACTCTCTTCCGGGCGCTATCATGCCATACCGCGAAAGGTTTTGCACCATTCGATGGTGTC
GGAATTTCGGGCAGCGTTGGGTCCTGGCCACGGGTGCGCATGATCTAGAGCTGCCTCGCGCGTTTCGGTG
ATGACGGTGAAAACCTCTGACACATGCAGCTCCCGGCATCCGCTTACAGACAAGCTGTGACCGTCTCCGG
GAGCAGACAAGCCCGTCAGGGCGCGTCAGCGGGTGTTGGCGGGTGTCGGGGCGCAGCCATGACCCAGTCA
CGTAGCGATAGCGGAGTGTATACTGGCTTAACTATGCGGCATCAGAGCAGATTGTACTGAGAGTGCACCA
TATGCGGTGTGAAATACCGCACAGATGCGTAAGGAGAAAATACCGCATCAGGCGCTCTTCCGCTTCCTCG
CTCACTGACTCGCTGCGCTCGGTCGTTCGGCTGCGGCGAGCGGTATCAGCTCACTCAAAGGCGGTAATAC
GGTTATCCACAGAATCAGGGGATAACGCAGGAAAGAACATGTGAGCAAAAGGCCAGCAAAAGGCCAGGAA
CCGTAAAAAGGCCGCGTTGCTGGCGTTTTTCCATAGGCTCCGCCCCCCTGACGAGCATCACAAAAATCGA
CGCTCAAGTCAGAGGTGGCGAAACCCGACAGGACTATAAAGATACCAGGCGTTTCCCCCTGGAAGCTCCC
TCGTGCGCTCTCCTGTTCCGACCCTGCCGCTTACCGGATACCTGTCCGCCTTTCTCCCTTCGGGAAGCGT
GGCGCTTTCTCATAGCTCACGCTGTAGGTATCTCAGTTCGGTGTAGGTCGTTCGCTCCAAGCTGGGCTGT
GTGCACGAACCCCCCGTTCAGCCCGACCGCTGCGCCTTATCCGGTAACTATCGTCTTGAGTCCAACCCGG
TAAGACACGACTTATCGCCACTGGCAGCAGCCACTGGTAACAGGATTAGCAGAGCGAGGTATGTAGGCGG
TGCTACAGAGTTCTTGAAGTGGTGGCCTAACTACGGCTACACTAGAAGGACAGTATTTGGTATCTGCGCT
CTGCTGAAGCCAGTTACCTTCGGAAAAAGAGTTGGTAGCTCTTGATCCGGCAAACAAACCACCGCTGGTA
GCGGTGGTTTTTTTGTTTGCAAGCAGCAGATTACGCGCAGAAAAAAAGGATCTCAAGAAGATCCTTTGAT
CTTTTCTACGGGGTCTGACGCTCAGTGGAACGAAAACTCACGTTAAGGGATTTTGGTCATGACATTAACC
TATAAAAATAGGCGTATCACGAGGCCCTTTCGTCTTCACCTCGAGAAATCATAAAAAATTTATTTGCTTT
GTGAGCGGATAACAATTATAATAGATTCAATTGTGAGCGGATAACAATTTCACACAGAATTCATTAAAGA
GGAGAAATTAACCATGAGCAAGCATCACCATCATTCAGGCCATCACCATACCGGACACCACCATCATTCA
GGCAGTCATCACCATACCGGATCGGACTCAGAAGTCAATCAAGAAGCTAAGCCAGAGGTCAAGCCAGAAG
TCAAGCCTGAGACTCACATCAATTTAAAGGTGTCCGATGGATCTTCAGAGATCTTCTTCAAGATCAAAAA
GACCACTCCTTTAAGAAGGCTGATGGAAGCGTTCGCTAAAAGACAGGGTAAGGAAATGGACTCCTTAAGA
TTCTTGTACGACGGTATTAGAATTCAAGCTGATCAGACCCCTGAAGATTTGGACATGGAGGATAACGATA
TTATTGAGGCTCACAGAGAACAGATTGGTGGC
[417 nt withheld, positions 2833-3249]
GGTGGTAGCGGTGGTAGTGCAGAAAATGTTACCGGTCTGTTTAAAGATTGCAGCAAAGTTATTACAGGTC
TGCATCCGACACAGGCACCGACACATCTGAGCGTTGATACCAAATTCAAAACCGAAGGTCTGTGTGTTGA
TATTCCGGGTATTCCGAAAGATATGACCTATCGTCGTCTGATTAGCATGATGGGCTTCAAAATGAATTAT
CAGGTGAATGGCTACCCGAACATGTTTATTACCCGTGAAGAAGCAATTCGTCACGTTCGTGCATGGATTG
GTTTTGATGTTGAAGGTTGTCATGCAACACGTGAAGCAGTTGGCACCAATCTGCCGCTGCAGCTGGGTTT
TAGCACCGGTGTTAATCTGGTTGCAGTTCCGACCGGTTATGTTGATACCCCGAATAACACCGATTTTAGC
CGTGTTAGCGCAAAACCGCCTCCGGGTGATCAGTTTAAACATCTGATTCCGCTGATGTATAAAGGTCTGC
CGTGGAATGTTGTGCGTATCAAAATTGTTCAGATGCTGAGCGATACCCTGAAAAATCTGAGCGATCGTGT
TGTTTTTGTTCTGTGGGCACATGGTTTTGAACTGACCAGCATGAAATACTTCGTGAAAATTGGTCCGGAA
CGTACCTGTTGTCTGTGTGATCGTCGTGCAACCTGTTTTAGTACCGCAAGCGATACCTATGCATGTTGGC
ATCATAGCATTGGCTTCGATTATGTGTATAACCCGTTTATGATTGATGTTCAGCAGTGGGGTTTTACCGG
CAATCTGCAGAGCAATCATGATCTGTATTGTCAGGTTCATGGTAATGCACATGTTGCAAGCTGTGATGCA
ATTATGACCCGTTGTCTGGCAGTTCATGAATGCTTTGTTAAACGTGTTGATTGGACCATCGAATATCCGA
TTATTGGTGATGAGCTGAAAATTAACGCAGCCTGTCGTAAAGTTCAGCACATGGTGGTTAAAGCAGCACT
GCTGGCAGATAAATTTCCGGTTCTGCATGATATTGGTAACCCGAAAGCAATTAAATGTGTTCCGCAGGCA
GATGTGGAATGGAAATTCTATGATGCACAGCCGTGTAGCGATAAAGCCTATAAAATCGAAGAACTGTTCT
ATAGCTATGCGACCCATAGCGACAAATTTACCGATGGTGTTTGTCTGTTTTGGAATTGCAATGTTGATCG
CTATCCGGCAAATAGCATTGTTTGCCGTTTTGATACCCGTGTTCTGAGCAATCTGAATCTGCCTGGTTGT
GATGGTGGTAGCCTGTATGTTAACAAACATGCATTTCATACCCCTGCCTTTGATAAAAGCGCATTTGTGA
ATCTGAAACAGCTGCCGTTTTTCTATTATAGCGATAGCCCGTGTGAAAGCCATGGTAAACAGGTGGTTAG
CGATATTGATTATGTTCCGCTGAAAAGCGCAACCTGCATTACCCGTTGTAATCTTGGTGGTGCAGTTTGT
CGTCATCATGCAAATGAATATCGTCTGTATCTGGATGCCTACAACATGATGATTAGCGCAGGTTTTAGCC
TGTGGGTGTATAAACAGTTTGATACCTATAATCTGTGGAACACCTTTACACGTCTGCAGTAATAAGCGGC
CGCACATCACCATCACTAAGCTTAATTAGCTGAGCTTGGACTCCTGTTGATAGATCCAGTAATGACCTCA
GAACTCCATCTGGATTTGTTCAGAACGCTCGGTTGCCGCCGGGCGTTTTTTATTGGTGAGAATCCAAGCT
AGCCATGAAAATAAACTGTCTGCTTACATAAACAGTAATACAAGGGGTGTTATGAGCCATATTCAACGGG
AAACGTCTTGCTCTAGGCCGCGATTAAATTCCAACATGGATGCTGATTTATATGGGTATAAATGGGCTCG
CGATAATGTCGGGCAATCAGGTGCGACAATCTATCGATTGTATGGGAAGCCCGATGCGCCAGAGTTGTTT
CTGAAACATGGCAAAGGTAGCGTTGCCAATGATGTTACAGATGAGATGGTCAGACTAAACTGGCTGACGG
AATTTATGCCTCTTCCGACCATCAAGCATTTTATCCGTACTCCTGATGATGCTTGGTTACTCACGACTGC
GATCCCCGGCAAAACAGCATTCCAGGTATTAGAAGAATATCCTGATTCAGGTGAAAATATTGTTGATGCG
CTGGCAGTGTTCCTGCGCCGGTTGCATTCGATTCCTGTTTGTAATTGTCCTTTTAACAGCGATCGCGTAT
TTCGTCTCGCTCAGGCGCAATCACGAATGAATAACGGTTTGGTTGATGCGAGTGATTTTGATGACGAGCG
TAATGGCTGGCCTGTTGAACAAGTCTGGAAAGAAATGCACAAACTTTTGCCATTCTCACCGGATTCAGTC
GTCACTCATGGTGATTTCTCACTTGATAACCTTATTTTTGACGAGGGGAAATTAATAGGTTGTATTGATG
TTGGACGAGTCGGAATCGCAGACCGATACCAGGATCTTGCCATCCTATGGAACTGCCTCGGTGAGTTTTC
TCCTTCATTACAGAAACGGCTTTTTCAAAAATATGGTATTGATAATCCTGATATGAATAAATTGCAGTTT
CATTTGATGCTCGATGAGTTTTTCTAAGAATTAATTCATGGGCAAATATTATACGCAAGGCGACAAGGTG
CTGATGCCGCTGGCGATTCAGGTTCATCATGCCGTTTGTGATGGCTTCCATGTCGGCAGAATGCTTAATG
AATTACAACAGTACTGCGATGAGTGGCAGGGCGGGGCGTAATTTTTTTAAGGCAGTTATTGGTGCCCTTA
AACGCCTGGGGTAATGACTCTCTAGCTTGAGGCATCAAATAAAACGAAAGGCTCAGTCGAAAGACTGGGC
CTTTCGTTTTATCTGTTGTTTGTCGGTGAACGCTCTCCTGAGTAGGACAAATCCGCCCTCTAGATTACGT
GCAGTCGATGATAAGCTGTCAAACATGAGAATTGTGCCTAATGAGTGAGCTAACTTACATTAATTGCGTT
GCGCTCACTGCCCGCTTTCCAGTCGGGAAACCTGTCGTGCCAGCT
